>Addgene plasmid #142042 | TFORF2345 | addgene full sequence | sequence record 395939 | Addgene NGS Result
TTAATGTAGTCTTATGCAATACTCTTGTAGTCTTGCAACATGGTAACGATGAGTTAGCAACATGCCTTAC
AAGGAGAGAAAAAGCACCGTGCATGCCGATTGGTGGAAGTAAGGTGGTACGATCGTGCCTTATTAGGAAG
GCAACAGACGGGTCTGACATGGATTGGACGAACCACTGAATTGCCGCATTGCAGAGATATTGTATTTAAG
TGCCTAGCTCGATACATAAACGGGTCTCTCTGGTTAGACCAGATCTGAGCCTGGGAGCTCTCTGGCTAAC
TAGGGAACCCACTGCTTAAGCCTCAATAAAGCTTGCCTTGAGTGCTTCAAGTAGTGTGTGCCCGTCTGTT
GTGTGACTCTGGTAACTAGAGATCCCTCAGACCCTTTTAGTCAGTGTGGAAAATCTCTAGCAGTGGCGCC
CGAACAGGGACTTGAAAGCGAAAGGGAAACCAGAGGAGCTCTCTCGACGCAGGACTCGGCTTGCTGAAGC
GCGCACGGCAAGAGGCGAGGGGCGGCGACTGGTGAGTACGCCAAAAATTTTGACTAGCGGAGGCTAGAAG
GAGAGAGATGGGTGCGAGAGCGTCAGTATTAAGCGGGGGAGAATTAGATCGCGATGGGAAAAAATTCGGT
TAAGGCCAGGGGGAAAGAAAAAATATAAATTAAAACATATAGTATGGGCAAGCAGGGAGCTAGAACGATT
CGCAGTTAATCCTGGCCTGTTAGAAACATCAGAAGGCTGTAGACAAATACTGGGACAGCTACAACCATCC
CTTCAGACAGGATCAGAAGAACTTAGATCATTATATAATACAGTAGCAACCCTCTATTGTGTGCATCAAA
GGATAGAGATAAAAGACACCAAGGAAGCTTTAGACAAGATAGAGGAAGAGCAAAACAAAAGTAAGACCAC
CGCACAGCAAGCGGCCGCTGATCTTCAGACCTGGAGGAGGAGATATGAGGGACAATTGGAGAAGTGAATT
ATATAAATATAAAGTAGTAAAAATTGAACCATTAGGAGTAGCACCCACCAAGGCAAAGAGAAGAGTGGTG
CAGAGAGAAAAAAGAGCAGTGGGAATAGGAGCTTTGTTCCTTGGGTTCTTGGGAGCAGCAGGAAGCACTA
TGGGCGCAGCGTCAATGACGCTGACGGTACAGGCCAGACAATTATTGTCTGGTATAGTGCAGCAGCAGAA
CAATTTGCTGAGGGCTATTGAGGCGCAACAGCATCTGTTGCAACTCACAGTCTGGGGCATCAAGCAGCTC
CAGGCAAGAATCCTGGCTGTGGAAAGATACCTAAAGGATCAACAGCTCCTGGGGATTTGGGGTTGCTCTG
GAAAACTCATTTGCACCACTGCTGTGCCTTGGAATGCTAGTTGGAGTAATAAATCTCTGGAACAGATTTG
GAATCACACGACCTGGATGGAGTGGGACAGAGAAATTAACAATTACACAAGCTTAATACACTCCTTAATT
GAAGAATCGCAAAACCAGCAAGAAAAGAATGAACAAGAATTATTGGAATTAGATAAATGGGCAAGTTTGT
GGAATTGGTTTAACATAACAAATTGGCTGTGGTATATAAAATTATTCATAATGATAGTAGGAGGCTTGGT
AGGTTTAAGAATAGTTTTTGCTGTACTTTCTATAGTGAATAGAGTTAGGCAGGGATATTCACCATTATCG
TTTCAGACCCACCTCCCAACCCCGAGGGGACCCATGCATTGCATCTCAATTAGTCAGCAACCAGGTGTGG
AAAGTCCCCAGGCTCCCCAGCAGGCAGAAGTATGCAAAGCATGCGTCTCAATTAGTCAGCAACCATAGTC
CCGCCCCTAACTCCGCCCATCCCGCCCCTAACTCCGCCCAGTTCCGCCCATTCTCCGCCCCATGGCTGAC
TAATTTTTTTTATTTATGCAGAGGCCGAGGCCGCCTCGGCCTCTGAGCTATTCCAGAAGTAGTGAGGAGG
CTTTTTTGGAGGCCTAGGCTTTTGCAAAAAGCTTTCTAGAGGTACCACCGGAGCTTACCATGACCGAGTA
CAAGCCCACGGTGCGCCTCGCCACCCGCGACGACGTCCCCAGGGCCGTACGCACCCTCGCCGCCGCGTTC
GCCGACTACCCCGCCACGCGCCACACCGTCGATCCGGACCGCCACATCGAGCGGGTCACCGAGCTGCAAG
AACTCTTCCTCACGCGCGTCGGGCTCGACATCGGCAAGGTGTGGGTCGCGGACGACGGCGCCGCCGTGGC
GGTCTGGACCACGCCGGAGAGCGTCGAAGCGGGGGCGGTGTTCGCCGAGATCGGCCCGCGCATGGCCGAG
TTGAGCGGTTCCCGGCTGGCCGCGCAGCAACAGATGGAAGGCCTCCTGGCGCCGCACCGGCCCAAGGAGC
CCGCGTGGTTCCTGGCCACCGTCGGCGTCTCGCCCGACCACCAGGGCAAGGGTCTGGGCAGCGCCGTCGT
GCTCCCCGGAGTGGAGGCGGCCGAGCGCGCCGGGGTGCCCGCCTTCCTGGAGACCTCCGCGCCCCGCAAC
CTCCCCTTCTACGAGCGGCTCGGCTTCACCGTCACCGCCGACGTCGAGGTGCCCGAAGGACCGCGCACCT
GGTGCATGACCCGCAAGCCCGGTGCCAGTTAACGAATTCTAGATCTTGAGACAAATGGCAGTATTCATCC
ACAATTTTAAAAGAAAAGGGGGGATTGGGGGGTACAGTGCAGGGGAAAGAATAGTAGACATAATAGCAAC
AGACATACAAACTAAAGAATTACAAAAACAAATTACAAAAATTCAAAATTTTCGGGTTTATTACAGGGAC
AGCAGAGATCCACTTTGGCGCCGGCTCGAGGCCTGCAGGTGCAAAGATGGATAAAGTTTTAAACAGAGAG
GAATCTTTGCAGCTAATGGACCTTCTAGGTCTTGAAAGGAGTGGGAATTGGCTCCGGTGCCCGTCAGTGG
GCAGAGCGCACATCGCCCACAGTCCCCGAGAAGTTGGGGGGAGGGGTCGGCAATTGAACCGGTGCCTAGA
GAAGGTGGCGCGGGGTAAACTGGGAAAGTGATGTCGTGTACTGGCTCCGCCTTTTTCCCGAGGGTGGGGG
AGAACCGTATATAAGTGCAGTAGTCGCCGTGAACGTTCTTTTTCGCAACGGGTTTGCCGCCAGAACACAG
GTAAGTGCCGTGTGTGGTTCCCGCGGGCCTGGCCTCTTTACGGGTTATGGCCCTTGCGTGCCTTGAATTA
CTTCCACCTGGCTGCAGTACGTGATTCTTGATCCCGAGCTTCGGGTTGGAAGTGGGTGGGAGAGTTCGAG
GCCTTGCGCTTAAGGAGCCCCTTCGCCTCGTGCTTGAGTTGAGGCCTGGCCTGGGCGCTGGGGCCGCCGC
GTGCGAATCTGGTGGCACCTTCGCGCCTGTCTCGCTGCTTTCGATAAGTCTCTAGCCATTTAAAATTTTT
GATGACCTGCTGCGACGCTTTTTTTCTGGCAAGATAGTCTTGTAAATGCGGGCCAAGATCTGCACACTGG
TATTTCGGTTTTTGGGGCCGCGGGCGGCGACGGGGCCCGTGCGTCCCAGCGCACATGTTCGGCGAGGCGG
GGCCTGCGAGCGCGGCCACCGAGAATCGGACGGGGGTAGTCTCAAGCTGGCCGGCCTGCTCTGGTGCCTG
GCCTCGCGCCGCCGTGTATCGCCCCGCCCTGGGCGGCAAGGCTGGCCCGGTCGGCACCAGTTGCGTGAGC
GGAAAGATGGCCGCTTCCCGGCCCTGCTGCAGGGAGCTCAAAATGGAGGACGCGGCGCTCGGGAGAGCGG
GCGGGTGAGTCACCCACACAAAGGAAAAGGGCCTTTCCGTCCTCAGCCGTCGCTTCATGTGACTCCACGG
AGTACCGGGCGCCGTCCAGGCACCTCGATTAGTTCTCGAGCTTTTGGAGTACGTCGTCTTTAGGTTGGGG
GGAGGGGTTTTATGCGATGGAGTTTCCCCACACTGAGTGGGTGGAGACTGAAGTTAGGCCAGCTTGGCAC
TTGATGTAATTCTCCTTGGAATTTGCCCTTTTTGAGTTTGGATCTTGGTTCATTCTCAAGCCTCAGACAG
TGGTTCAAAGTTTTTTTCTTCCATTTCAGGTGTCGTGAGGCTAGCACCGCCACCATGACATCACGCATCT
TGCTACGCCAGCAACTCATGCGTGAGCAGATGCAGGAGCAGGAGCGCAGGGAGCAGCAGCAGAAGCTGCA
GGCGGCCCAGTTCATGCAACAGAGAGTGCCCGTGAGTCAGACACCAGCCATAAACGTCAGTGTGCCCACC
ACCCTTCCCTCTGCCACGCAGGTGCCGATGGAAGTCCTTAAGGTGCAGACCCACCTCGAAAACCCCACCA
AGTACCACATACAGCAAGCCCAACGGCAGCAGGTAAAGCAGTACCTTTCTACCACTTTAGCAAATAAACA
TGCCAACCAAGTCCTGAGCTTGCCATGTCCAAACCAGCCTGGCGATCATGTCATGCCACCGGTGCCGGGG
AGCAGCGCACCCAACAGCCCCATGGCTATGCTTACGCTTAACTCCAACTGTGAAAAAGAGGGATTTTATA
AGTTTGAAGAGCAAAACAGGGCAGAGAGCGAGTGCCCAGGCATGAACACACATTCACGAGCGTCCTGTAT
GCAGATGGATGATGTAATCGATGACATCATTAGCCTAGAATCAAGTTATAATGAGGAAATCTTGGGCTTG
ATGGATCCTGCTTTGCAAATGGCAAATACGTTGCCTGTCTCGGGAAACTTGATTGATCTTTATGGAAACC
AAGGTCTGCCCCCACCAGGCCTCACCATCAGCAACTCCTGTCCAGCCAACCTTCCCAACATAAAAAGGGA
GCTCACAGAGTCTGAAGCAAGAGCACTGGCCAAAGAGAGGCAGAAAAAGGACAATCACAACCTGATTGAA
CGAAGAAGAAGATTTAACATAAATGACCGCATTAAAGAACTAGGTACTTTGATTCCCAAGTCAAATGATC
CAGACATGCGCTGGAACAAGGGAACCATCTTAAAAGCATCCGTGGACTATATCCGAAAGTTGCAACGAGA
ACAGCAACGCGCAAAAGAACTTGAAAACCGACAGAAGAAACTGGAGCACGCCAACCGGCATTTGTTGCTC
AGAATACAGGAACTTGAAATGCAGGCTCGAGCTCATGGACTTTCCCTTATTCCATCCACGGGTCTCTGCT
CTCCAGATTTGGTGAATCGGATCATCAAGCAAGAACCCGTTCTTGAGAACTGCAGCCAAGACCTCCTTCA
GCATCATGCAGACCTAACCTGTACAACAACTCTCGATCTCACGGATGGCACCATCACCTTCAACAACAAC
CTCGGAACTGGGACTGAGGCCAACCAAGCCTATAGTGTCCCCACAAAAATGGGATCCAAACTGGAAGACA
TCCTGATGGACGACACCCTTTCTCCCGTCGGTGTCACTGATCCACTCCTTTCCTCAGTGTCCCCCGGAGC
TTCCAAAACAAGCAGCCGGAGGAGCAGTATGAGCATGGAAGAGACGGAGCACACTTGTTAGTAATGAACT
AGTCCGTAACTTGAAAGTATTTCGATTTCTTGGCTTTATATATCTTGTGGAAAGGACGACATGAAAGGCA
GTGTAATCTAAGGACGCGTTAAGTCGACAATCAACCTCTGGATTACAAAATTTGTGAAAGATTGACTGGT
ATTCTTAACTATGTTGCTCCTTTTACGCTATGTGGATACGCTGCTTTAATGCCTTTGTATCATGCTATTG
CTTCCCGTATGGCTTTCATTTTCTCCTCCTTGTATAAATCCTGGTTGCTGTCTCTTTATGAGGAGTTGTG
GCCCGTTGTCAGGCAACGTGGCGTGGTGTGCACTGTGTTTGCTGACGCAACCCCCACTGGTTGGGGCATT
GCCACCACCTGTCAGCTCCTTTCCGGGACTTTCGCTTTCCCCCTCCCTATTGCCACGGCGGAACTCATCG
CCGCCTGCCTTGCCCGCTGCTGGACAGGGGCTCGGCTGTTGGGCACTGACAATTCCGTGGTGTTGTCGGG
GAAATCATCGTCCTTTCCTTGGCTGCTCGCCTGTGTTGCCACCTGGATTCTGCGCGGGACGTCCTTCTGC
TACGTCCCTTCGGCCCTCAATCCAGCGGACCTTCCTTCCCGCGGCCTGCTGCCGGCTCTGCGGCCTCTTC
CGCGTCTTCGCCTTCGCCCTCAGACGAGTCGGATCTCCCTTTGGGCCGCCTCCCCGCGTCGACTTTAAGA
CCAATGACTTACAAGGCAGCTGTAGATCTTAGCCACTTTTTAAAAGAAAAGGGGGGACTGGAAGGGCTAA
TTCACTCCCAACGAAGACAAGATCTGCTTTTTGCTTGTACTGGGTCTCTCTGGTTAGACCAGATCTGAGC
CTGGGAGCTCTCTGGCTAACTAGGGAACCCACTGCTTAAGCCTCAATAAAGCTTGCCTTGAGTGCTTCAA
GTAGTGTGTGCCCGTCTGTTGTGTGACTCTGGTAACTAGAGATCCCTCAGACCCTTTTAGTCAGTGTGGA
AAATCTCTAGCAGTACGTATAGTAGTTCATGTCATCTTATTATTCAGTATTTATAACTTGCAAAGAAATG
AATATCAGAGAGTGAGAGGAACTTGTTTATTGCAGCTTATAATGGTTACAAATAAAGCAATAGCATCACA
AATTTCACAAATAAAGCATTTTTTTCACTGCATTCTAGTTGTGGTTTGTCCAAACTCATCAATGTATCTT
ATCATGTCTGGCTCTAGCTATCCCGCCCCTAACTCCGCCCATCCCGCCCCTAACTCCGCCCAGTTCCGCC
CATTCTCCGCCCCATGGCTGACTAATTTTTTTTATTTATGCAGAGGCCGAGGCCGCCTCGGCCTCTGAGC
TATTCCAGAAGTAGTGAGGAGGCTTTTTTGGAGGCCTAGGGACGTACCCAATTCGCCCTATAGTGAGTCG
TATTACGCGCGCTCACTGGCCGTCGTTTTACAACGTCGTGACTGGGAAAACCCTGGCGTTACCCAACTTA
ATCGCCTTGCAGCACATCCCCCTTTCGCCAGCTGGCGTAATAGCGAAGAGGCCCGCACCGATCGCCCTTC
CCAACAGTTGCGCAGCCTGAATGGCGAATGGG
[124 nt withheld, positions 7103-7226]
C
[91 nt withheld, positions 7228-7318]
A
[49 nt withheld, positions 7320-7368]
CCTTTGACGTTGGAGTCCACGTTCTTT
[37 nt withheld, positions 7396-7432]
ACCCTATCTCGGTCTATTCTTTTGATTTATAAGGGATTTTGCCGATTTCGGCCTATTGGTTAAAAAATGA
GCTGATTTAACAAAAATTTAACGCGAATTTTAACAAAATATTAACGCTTACAATTTAGGTGGCACTTTTC
GGGGAAATGTGCGCGGAACCCCTATTTGTTTATTTTTCTAAATACATTCAAATATGTATCCGCTCATGAG
ACAATAACCCTGATAAATGCTTCAATAATATTGAAAAAGGAAGAGTATGAGTATTCAACATTTCCGTGTC
GCCCTTATTCCCTTTTTTGCGGCATTTTGCCTTCCTGTTTTTGCTCACCCAGAAACGCTGGTGAAAGTAA
AAGATGCTGAAGATCAGTTGGGTGCACGAGTGGGTTACATCGAACTGGATCTCAACAGCGGTAAGATCCT
TGAGAGTTTTCGCCCCGAAGAACGTTTTCCAATGATGAGCACTTTTAAAGTTCTGCTATGTGGCGCGGTA
TTATCCCGTATTGACGCCGGGCAAGAGCAACTCGGTCGCCGCATACACTATTCTCAGAATGACTTGGTTG
AGTACTCACCAGTCACAGAAAAGCATCTTACGGATGGCATGACAGTAAGAGAATTATGCAGTGCTGCCAT
AACCATGAGTGATAACACTGCGGCCAACTTACTTCTGACAACGATCGGAGGACCGAAGGAGCTAACCGCT
TTTTTGCACAACATGGGGGATCATGTAACTCGCCTTGATCGTTGGGAACCGGAGCTGAATGAAGCCATAC
CAAACGACGAGCGTGACACCACGATGCCTGTAGCAATGGCAACAACGTTGCGCAAACTATTAACTGGCGA
ACTACTTACTCTAGCTTCCCGGCAACAATTAATAGACTGGATGGAGGCGGATAAAGTTGCAGGACCACTT
CTGCGCTCGGCCCTTCCGGCTGGCTGGTTTATTGCTGATAAATCTGGAGCCGGTGAGCGTGGGTCTCGCG
GTATCATTGCAGCACTGGGGCCAGATGGTAAGCCCTCCCGTATCGTAGTTATCTACACGACGGGGAGTCA
GGCAACTATGGATGAACGAAATAGACAGATCGCTGAGATAGGTGCCTCACTGATTAAGCATTGGTAACTG
TCAGACCAAGTTTACTCATATATACTTTAGATTGATTTAAAACTTCATTTTTAATTTAAAAGGATCTAGG
TGAAGATCCTTTTTGATAATCTCATGACCAAAATCCCTTAACGTGAGTTTTCGTTCCACTGAGCGTCAGA
CCCCGTAGAAAAGATCAAAGGATCTTCTTGAGATCCTTTTTTTCTGCGCGTAATCTGCTGCTTGCAAACA
AAAAAACCACCGCTACCAGCGGTGGTTTGTTTGCCGGATCAAGAGCTACCAACTCTTTTTCCGAAGGTAA
CTGGCTTCAGCAGAGCGCAGATACCAAATACTGTTCTTCTAGTGTAGCCGTAGTTAGGCCACCACTTCAA
GAACTCTGTAGCACCGCCTACATACCTCGCTCTGCTAATCCTGTTACCAGTGGCTGCTGCCAGTGGCGAT
AAGTCGTGTCTTACCGGGTTGGACTCAAGACGATAGTTACCGGATAAGGCGCAGCGGTCGGGCTGAACGG
GGGGTTCGTGCACACAGCCCAGCTTGGAGCGAACGACCTACACCGAACTGAGATACCTACAGCGTGAGCT
ATGAGAAAGCGCCACGCTTCCCGAAGGGAGAAAGGCGGACAGGTATCCGGTAAGCGGCAGGGTCGGAACA
GGAGAGCGCACGAGGGAGCTTCCAGGGGGAAACGCCTGGTATCTTTATAGTCCTGTCGGGTTTCGCCACC
TCTGACTTGAGCGTCGATTTTTGTGATGCTCGTCAGGGGGGCGGAGCCTATGGAAAAACGCCAGCAACGC
GGCCTTTTTACGGTTCCTGGCCTTTTGCTGGCCTTTTGCTCACATGTTCTTTCCTGCGTTATCCCCTGAT
TCTGTGGATAACCGTATTACCGCCTTTGAGTGAGCTGATACCGCTCGCCGCAGCCGAACGACCGAGCGCA
GCGAGTCAGTGAGCGAGGAAGCGGAAGAGCGCCCAATACGCAAACCGCCTCTCCCCGCGCGTTGGCCGAT
TCATTAATGCAGCTGGCACGACAGGTTTCCCGACTGGAAAGCGGGCAGTGAGCGCAACGCAATTAATGTG
AGTTAGCTCACTCATTAGGCACCCCAGGCTTTACACTTTATGCTTCCGGCTCGTATGTTGTGTGGAATTG
TGAGCGGATAACAATTTCACACAGGAAACAGCTATGACCATGATTACGCCAAGCGCGCAATTAACCCTCA
CTAAAGGGAACAAAAGCTGGAGCTGCAAGC
Features (pLannotate 1.2.2; 31 found; start..end, strand, type, name):
      5..231     +  promoter       RSV promoter: Rous sarcoma virus enhancer/promoter
    232..412     +  LTR            5' LTR (truncated): truncated 5' long terminal repeat (LTR) from HIV-1
    459..584     +  misc_feature   HIV-1 Ψ: packaging signal of human immunodeficiency virus type 1
    568..931     +  CDS            HIV-1 gag (fragment): gag protein from human immunodeficiency virus 1; gag
   1077..1310    +  misc_feature   RRE: The Rev response element (RRE) of HIV-1 allows for Rev-dependent mRNA export from the nucleus to the cytoplasm.
   1687..1713    +  CDS            Rev (fragment): human immunodeficiency virus 1 (HIV-1) Rev protein; rev; enhances nuclear export of unspliced and incompletely spliced viral mRNAs
   1720..1743    +  promoter       SV40 promoter (fragment): SV40 early promoter
   1744..1815    +  promoter       SV40 promoter (fragment): SV40 enhancer and early promoter
   1839..1974    +  rep_origin     SV40 ori: SV40 origin of replication
   2020..2616    +  CDS            PuroR (fragment): puromycin N-acetyltransferase; pac from Streptomyces; confers resistance to puromycin
   2665..2782    +  misc_feature   cPPT/CTS: central polypurine tract and central termination sequence of HIV-1
   2847..2913    +  CDS            small t antigen (fragment): SV40 (simian virus 40) small t antigen
   2920..4098    +  promoter       EF-1α promoter: strong constitutive promoter for human elongation factor EF-1α
   4103..5518    +  CDS            MITF (fragment): MITF_HUMAN - Also known as BHLHE32. Experimental evidence at protein level: Swiss-Prot protein existence level 1. Transcription factor that regulates the expression of genes with essential roles in cell differentiation, proliferation and survival. Binds to M-boxes (5'-TCATGTG-3') and symmetrical DNA sequences (E-boxes) (5'-CACGTG-3') found in the promoters of target genes, such as BCL2 and tyrosinase (TYR). Plays an important role in melanocyte development by regulating the expression of tyrosinase (TYR) and tyrosinase-related protein 1 (TYRP1). Plays a critical role in the differentiation of
   5534..5587    +  promoter       U6 promoter (fragment): RNA polymerase III promoter for human U6 snRNA
   5629..6217    +  misc_feature   WPRE: woodchuck hepatitis virus posttranscriptional regulatory element
   6268..6287    +  misc_feature   cPPT/CTS (fragment): central polypurine tract and central termination sequence of HIV-1
   6289..6522    +  LTR            3' LTR (ΔU3): self-inactivating 3' long terminal repeat (LTR) from HIV-1
   6600..6721    +  polyA_signal   SV40 poly(A) signal: SV40 polyadenylation signal
   6761..6896    +  rep_origin     SV40 ori: SV40 origin of replication
   6917..6935    -  promoter       T7 promoter: promoter for bacteriophage T7 RNA polymerase
   6943..7098    +  CDS            lacZα (fragment): LacZα fragment of β-galactosidase; lacZ fragment
   7103..7531    +  rep_origin     f1 ori (sequence partly withheld): f1 bacteriophage origin of replication; arrow indicates direction of (+) strand synthesis
   7584..7688    +  promoter       AmpR promoter: bla
   7689..8549    +  CDS            AmpR: β-lactamase; bla; confers resistance to ampicillin, carbenicillin, and related antibiotics
   8720..9308    +  rep_origin     ori: high-copy-number ColE1/pMB1/pBR322/pUC origin of replication
   9491..9583    +  CDS            lacI (fragment): lac repressor; lacI; The lac repressor binds to the lac operator to inhibit transcription in E. coli. This inhibition can be relieved by adding lactose or isopropyl-β-D-thiogalactopyranoside (IPTG).
   9596..9617    +  protein_bind   CAP binding site: CAP binding activates transcription in the presence of cAMP. E. coli catabolite activator protein
   9632..9662    +  promoter       lac promoter: promoter for the E. coli lac operon
   9670..9686    +  protein_bind   lac operator: The lac repressor binds to the lac operator to inhibit transcription in E. coli. This inhibition can be relieved by adding lactose or isopropyl-β-D-thiogalactopyranoside (IPTG). lac repressor encoded by lacI
   9731..9749    +  promoter       T3 promoter: promoter for bacteriophage T3 RNA polymerase
