[The description below was written by a language model from this plasmid's Addgene catalogue record and pLannotate feature annotations shown in this document.]
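Description:
TFORF2345 is a lentiviral mammalian expression plasmid built on the pLX_TRC317 backbone that carries the human transcription factor MITF as part of a barcoded transcription factor ORF collection. In bacteria it is maintained through a high-copy ColE1/pUC-type origin and selected with ampicillin via β-lactamase. An f1 origin and remnants of a lacZα/lac promoter cloning region flanked by T7 and T3 promoters are also present in the backbone. The depositor warns that the plasmid can recombine, as is common for LTR-containing vectors.

The viral portion has a third-generation layout. An RSV promoter drives a truncated HIV-1 5' LTR, followed by the Ψ packaging signal with a gag fragment, the Rev response element for export of the genomic RNA, and a cPPT/CTS element. The cassette ends in a self-inactivating ΔU3 3' LTR, with an SV40 polyadenylation signal downstream. Between the LTRs sit two expression units: an SV40 early promoter/origin driving puromycin N-acetyltransferase for selection of transduced cells, and the strong constitutive EF-1α promoter driving the MITF ORF. A WPRE downstream of the ORF enhances transcript stability and expression. The catalogue lists a 1508 bp insert, of which about 1.4 kb is annotated as MITF coding sequence. The record states that each ORF is paired with a unique 24-bp barcode, but the barcode is not annotated in the feature table. A short U6 promoter fragment lies just after the ORF, and its role is not stated.

The construct is intended for overexpressing MITF, a bHLH factor central to melanocyte development, either individually or in pooled screens. In such screens the barcode allows the delivered transcription factor to be identified, as in directed differentiation studies.
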