Addgene plasmid #142042: TFORF2345
Purpose: Lentiviral vector for overexpressing transcription factor ORFs with unique 24-bp barcodes. Barcodes facilitate identification of transcription factors in pooled screens.
Depositing lab: Feng Zhang. Depositing organization: Broad Institute. Publication: A transcription factor atlas of directed differentiation. Joung J, Ma S, Tay T, Geiger-Schuller KR, Kirchgatterer PC, Verdine VK, Guo B, Arias-Garcia MA, Allen WE, Singh A, Kuksenko O, Abudayyeh OO, Gootenberg JS, Fu Z, Macrae RK, Buenrostro JD, Regev A, Zhang F. Cell. 2023 Jan 5;186(1):209-229.e26. doi: 10.1016/j.cell.2022.11.026. PubMed 36608654.
Backbone
  Vector backbone: pLX_TRC317
  Backbone manufacturer: Broad Institute Genetic Perturbation Platform
  Backbone size w/o insert (bp): 8264
  Vector type: Mammalian Expression, Lentiviral
  Selectable markers: Puromycin
Growth in bacteria
  Bacterial resistance: Ampicillin, 100 μg/mL
  Growth temperature: 37°C
  Growth strain: NEB Stable
  Copy number: High Copy
Gene/Insert
  Gene/Insert name: MITF
  Species: H. sapiens (human)
  Insert size (bp): 1508
  Entrez Gene: MITF (a.k.a. CMM8, COMMAD, MI, MITF-A, WS2, WS2A, bHLHe32)
  Promoter: EF1a
  Cloning method: Unknown
  Sequencing primers: 5′ GGGTGGAGACTGAAGTTAGGCCAG; 3′ CACATAGCGTAAAAGGAGCAACATAG
Terms and licenses: Academic/Nonprofit Terms; Industry Terms: Not Available to Industry
Depositor comments: XM_017006448,NM_001184967,ENST00000472437 . The transcription factor ORF portion of this plasmid was synthesized by Genewiz. Please test multiple small colonies in case of plasmid recombination. To make this collection available in a timely manner, a portion of this collection was not fully sequenced by Addgene. If an Addgene verified full plasmid sequence is not available, please contact us prior to placing an order to request the full sequence.
How to cite: TFORF2345 was a gift from Feng Zhang (Addgene plasmid # 142042 ; http://n2t.net/addgene:142042 ; RRID:Addgene_142042)
