>Addgene plasmid #142042 | TFORF2345 | depositor partial sequence | sequence record 278263 | Insert
ACCGCCACCATGACATCACGCATCTTGCTACGCCAGCAACTCATGCGTGAGCAGATGCAGGAGCAGGAGC
GCAGGGAGCAGCAGCAGAAGCTGCAGGCGGCCCAGTTCATGCAACAGAGAGTGCCCGTGAGTCAGACACC
AGCCATAAACGTCAGTGTGCCCACCACCCTTCCCTCTGCCACGCAGGTGCCGATGGAAGTCCTTAAGGTG
CAGACCCACCTCGAAAACCCCACCAAGTACCACATACAGCAAGCCCAACGGCAGCAGGTAAAGCAGTACC
TTTCTACCACTTTAGCAAATAAACATGCCAACCAAGTCCTGAGCTTGCCATGTCCAAACCAGCCTGGCGA
TCATGTCATGCCACCGGTGCCGGGGAGCAGCGCACCCAACAGCCCCATGGCTATGCTTACGCTTAACTCC
AACTGTGAAAAAGAGGGATTTTATAAGTTTGAAGAGCAAAACAGGGCAGAGAGCGAGTGCCCAGGCATGA
ACACACATTCACGAGCGTCCTGTATGCAGATGGATGATGTAATCGATGACATCATTAGCCTAGAATCAAG
TTATAATGAGGAAATCTTGGGCTTGATGGATCCTGCTTTGCAAATGGCAAATACGTTGCCTGTCTCGGGA
AACTTGATTGATCTTTATGGAAACCAAGGTCTGCCCCCACCAGGCCTCACCATCAGCAACTCCTGTCCAG
CCAACCTTCCCAACATAAAAAGGGAGCTCACAGAGTCTGAAGCAAGAGCACTGGCCAAAGAGAGGCAGAA
AAAGGACAATCACAACCTGATTGAACGAAGAAGAAGATTTAACATAAATGACCGCATTAAAGAACTAGGT
ACTTTGATTCCCAAGTCAAATGATCCAGACATGCGCTGGAACAAGGGAACCATCTTAAAAGCATCCGTGG
ACTATATCCGAAAGTTGCAACGAGAACAGCAACGCGCAAAAGAACTTGAAAACCGACAGAAGAAACTGGA
GCACGCCAACCGGCATTTGTTGCTCAGAATACAGGAACTTGAAATGCAGGCTCGAGCTCATGGACTTTCC
CTTATTCCATCCACGGGTCTCTGCTCTCCAGATTTGGTGAATCGGATCATCAAGCAAGAACCCGTTCTTG
AGAACTGCAGCCAAGACCTCCTTCAGCATCATGCAGACCTAACCTGTACAACAACTCTCGATCTCACGGA
TGGCACCATCACCTTCAACAACAACCTCGGAACTGGGACTGAGGCCAACCAAGCCTATAGTGTCCCCACA
AAAATGGGATCCAAACTGGAAGACATCCTGATGGACGACACCCTTTCTCCCGTCGGTGTCACTGATCCAC
TCCTTTCCTCAGTGTCCCCCGGAGCTTCCAAAACAAGCAGCCGGAGGAGCAGTATGAGCATGGAAGAGAC
GGAGCACACTTGTTAGTAATGAACTAGTCCGTAACTTGAAAGTATTTCGATTTCTTGGCTTTATATATCT
TGTGGAAAGGACGACATGAAAGGCAGTGTAATCTAAGG
