>Addgene plasmid #142042 | TFORF2345 | depositor partial sequence | sequence record 278264 | Barcode
CATGAAAGGCAGTGTAATCTAAGG
